Addgene plasmid #54250: mEmerald-Sec61-N-18
Purpose: Localization: Endoplasmic Reticulum, Excitation: 487, Emission: 509
Depositing lab: Michael Davidson.
Backbone
  Vector backbone: mEmerald-N1
  Backbone size w/o insert (bp): 4750
  Vector type: Mammalian Expression
  Selectable markers: Neomycin (select with G418)
Growth in bacteria
  Bacterial resistance: Kanamycin, 50 μg/mL
  Growth temperature: 37°C
  Growth strain: DH5alpha
  Copy number: High Copy
Gene/Insert
  Gene/Insert name: Sec61 (alt name: NM_006808.2)
  Species: H. sapiens (human)
  Entrez Gene: SEC61B
  Promoter: CMV
  Tag / fusion protein: mEmerald (C terminal on backbone)
  Cloning method: Unknown
  Sequencing primers: 5′ CMV-F; 3′ SV40pA-R
Terms and licenses: Academic/Nonprofit Terms; Industry Terms
Depositor comments: . Excitation = 487; Emission = 509. Localization data: Endoplasmic Reticulum
How to cite: mEmerald-Sec61-N-18 was a gift from Michael Davidson (Addgene plasmid # 54250 ; http://n2t.net/addgene:54250 ; RRID:Addgene_54250)
