[The description below was written by a language model from this plasmid's Addgene catalogue record.]
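Description:
mEmerald-Sec61-N-18 is a mammalian expression plasmid built on the mEmerald-N1 backbone (about 4.75 kb without the insert), designed to label the endoplasmic reticulum with a green fluorescent fusion protein. It is maintained as a high-copy plasmid in E. coli under kanamycin selection, and it carries a neomycin resistance marker so that transfected mammalian cells can be selected with G418, for example to derive stable lines. The record does not list the origin of replication or other backbone elements individually, and no feature table is provided.

The insert is human Sec61, linked in the record to the SEC61B gene, which encodes the beta subunit of the Sec61 protein-translocation channel in the ER membrane. Expression is driven by the CMV promoter, a strong constitutive promoter in most mammalian cell types. As in other N1-type vectors, the gene of interest sits upstream of the fluorescent protein, so mEmerald is fused to the C terminus of Sec61; the "18" in the name probably refers to the length of the linker between the two parts, although the record does not say so explicitly. The listed 3′ sequencing primer implies an SV40 polyadenylation signal downstream of the fusion. mEmerald is a bright green GFP derivative, recorded here with excitation at 487 nm and emission at 509 nm.

The construct is intended as an organelle marker: transient or stable expression lets ER morphology and dynamics be followed by fluorescence microscopy in live or fixed cells, alone or alongside markers in other colours.
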