>Addgene plasmid #54250 | mEmerald-Sec61-N-18 | depositor partial sequence | sequence record 84394 | insert sequence
CCATTGCTAGTGACGTCAGATCCGCTAGCGCCACC
[288 nt withheld, positions 36-323]
GGACGAATTCTGCAGTCGACGGTACCGCGGGCCCGGGATCCACCGGTCGCCACCATGGTGAGCAAGGGCG
AGGAGCTGTTCACCGGGGTGGTGCCCATCCTGGTCGAGCTGGACGGCGACGTAAACGGCCACAAGTTCAG
CGTGTCCGGCGAGGGCGAGGGCGATGCCACCTACGGCAAGCTGACCCTGAAGTTCATCTGCACCACCGGC
AAGCTGCCCGTGCCCTGGCCCACCCTCGTGACCACCTTGACCTACGGCGTGCAGTGCTTCGCCCGCTACC
CCGACCACATGAAGCAGCACGACTTCTTCAAGTCCGCCATGCCCGAAGGCTACGTCCAGGAGCGCACCAT
CTTCTTCAAGGACGACGGCAACTACAAGACCCGCGCCGAGGTGAAGTTCGAGGGCGACACCCTGGTGAAC
CGCATCGAGCTGAAGGGCATCGACTTCAAGGAGGACGGCAACATCCTGGGGCACAAGCTGGAGTACAACT
ACAACAGCCACAAGGTCTATATCACCGCCGACAAGCAGAAGAACGGCATCAAGGTGAACTTCAAGACCCG
CCACAACATCGAGGACGGCAGCGTGCAGCTCGCCGACCACTACCAGCAGAACACCCCCATCGGCGACGGC
CCCGTGCTGCTGCCCGACAACCACTACCTGAGCACCCAGTCCAAGCTGAGCAAAGACCCCAACGAGAAGC
GCGATCACATGGTCCTGCTGGAGTTCGTGACCGCCGCCGGGATCACTCTCGGCATGGACGAGCTGTACAA
GTAAGCGGCCGCGACTCTAGATCATAATCAGCCATACCACATTGTAGAAGTTTCCC
