>Addgene plasmid #54250 | mEmerald-Sec61-N-18 | addgene partial sequence | sequence record 92363 | EGFP-N 5'-CGTCGCCGTCCAGCTCGACCAG-3'
CCTTGCTCACCATGGTGGCGACCGGTGGATCCCGGGCCCGCGGTACCGTCGACTGCAGAATTCGTCC
[288 nt withheld, positions 68-355]
GGTGGCGCTAGCGGATCTGACGGTTCACTAAACCAGCTCTGCTTATATAGACCTCCCACCGTACACGCCT
ACCGCCCATTTGCGTCAATGGGGCGGAGTTGTTACGACATTTTGGAAAGTCCCGTTGATTTTGGTGCCAA
AACAAACTCCCATTGACGTCAATGGGGTGGAGACTTGGAAATCCCCGTGAGTCAAACCGCTATCCACGCC
CATTGATGTACTGCCAAAACCGCATCACCATGGTAATAGCGATGACTAATACGTAGATGTACTGCCAAGT
AGGAAAGTCCCATAAGGTCATGTACTGGGCATAATGCCAGGCGGGCCATTTACCGTCATTGACGTCAATA
GGGGGCGTACTTGGCATATGATACACTTGATGTACTGCCAAGTGGGCAGTTTACCGTAAATACTCCACCC
ATTGACGTCAATGGAAAGTCCCTATTGGCGTTACTATGG
